>Addgene plasmid #205663 | LBAPOW | addgene full sequence | sequence record 430322 | Addgene NGS Result
GGAAGGGCTAATTCACTCCCAAAGAAGACAAGATATCCTTGATCTGTGGATCTACCACACACAAGGCTAC
TTCCCTGATTAGCAGAACTACACACCAGGGCCAGGGGTCAGATATCCACTGACCTTTGGATGGTGCTACA
AGCTAGTACCAGTTGAGCCAGATAAGGTAGAAGAGGCCAATAAAGGAGAGAACACCAGCTTGTTACACCC
TGTGAGCCTGCATGGGATGGATGACCCGGAGAGAGAAGTGTTAGAGTGGAGGTTTGACAGCCGCCTAGCA
TTTCATCACGTGGCCCGAGAGCTGCATCCGGAGTACTTCAAGAACTGCTGATATCGAGCTTGCTACAAGG
GACTTTCCGCTGGGGACTTTCCAGGGAGGCGTGGCCTGGGCGGGACTGGGGAGTGGCGAGCCCTCAGATC
CTGCATATAAGCAGCTGCTTTTTGCCTGTACTGGGTCTCTCTGGTTAGACCAGATCTGAGCCTGGGAGCT
CTCTGGCTAACTAGGGAACCCACTGCTTAAGCCTCAATAAAGCTTGCCTTGAGTGCTTCAAGTAGTGTGT
GCCCGTCTGTTGTGTGACTCTGGTAACTAGAGATCCCTCAGACCCTTTTAGTCAGTGTGGAAAATCTCTA
GCAGTGGCGCCCGAACAGGGACTTGAAAGCGAAAGGGAAACCAGAGGAGCTCTCTCGACGCAGGACTCGG
CTTGCTGAAGCGCGCACGGCAAGAGGCGAGGGGCGGCGACTGGTGAGTACGCCAAAAATTTTGACTAGCG
GAGGCTAGAAGGAGAGAGATGGGTGCGAGAGCGTCAGTATTAAGCGGGGGAGAATTAGATCGCGATGGGA
AAAAATTCGGTTAAGGCCAGGGGGAAAGAAAAAATATAAATTAAAACATATAGTATGGGCAAGCAGGGAG
CTAGAACGATTCGCAGTTAATCCTGGCCTGTTAGAAACATCAGAAGGCTGTAGACAAATACTGGGACAGC
TACAACCATCCCTTCAGACAGGATCAGAAGAACTTAGATCATTATATAATACAGTAGCAACCCTCTATTG
TGTGCATCAAAGGATAGAGATAAAAGACACCAAGGAAGCTTTAGACAAGATAGAGGAAGAGCAAAACAAA
AGTAAGACCACCGCACAGCAAGCGGCCGGCCGCTGATCTTCAGACCTGGAGGAGGAGATATGAGGGACAA
TTGGAGAAGTGAATTATATAAATATAAAGTAGTAAAAATTGAACCATTAGGAGTAGCACCCACCAAGGCA
AAGAGAAGAGTGGTGCAGAGAGAAAAAAGAGCAGTGGGAATAGGAGCTTTGTTCCTTGGGTTCTTGGGAG
CAGCAGGAAGCACTATGGGCGCAGCGTCAATGACGCTGACGGTACAGGCCAGACAATTATTGTCTGGTAT
AGTGCAGCAGCAGAACAATTTGCTGAGGGCTATTGAGGCGCAACAGCATCTGTTGCAACTCACAGTCTGG
GGCATCAAGCAGCTCCAGGCAAGAATCCTGGCTGTGGAAAGATACCTAAAGGATCAACAGCTCCTGGGGA
TTTGGGGTTGCTCTGGAAAACTCATTTGCACCACTGCTGTGCCTTGGAATGCTAGTTGGAGTAATAAATC
TCTGGAACAGATTTGGAATCACACGACCTGGATGGAGTGGGACAGAGAAATTAACAATTACACAAGCTTA
ATACACTCCTTAATTGAAGAATCGCAAAACCAGCAAGAAAAGAATGAACAAGAATTATTGGAATTAGATA
AATGGGCAAGTTTGTGGAATTGGTTTAACATAACAAATTGGCTGTGGTATATAAAATTATTCATAATGAT
AGTAGGAGGCTTGGTAGGTTTAAGAATAGTTTTTGCTGTACTTTCTATAGTGAATAGAGTTAGGCAGGGA
TATTCACCATTATCGTTTCAGACCCACCTCCCAACCCCGAGGGGACCCGACAGGCCCGAAGGAATAGAAG
AAGAAGGTGGAGAGAGAGACAGAGACAGATCCATTCGATTAGTGAACGGATCTCGACGGTATCGCCTTTA
AAAGAAAAGGGGGGATTGGGGGGTACAGTGCAGGGGAAAGAATAGTAGACATAATAGCAACAGACATACA
AACTAAAGAATTACAAAAACAAATTACAAAAATTCAAAATTTTCGGGTTTATTACAGGGACAGCAGAGAT
CCAGTTTATCGATAGTCGTTACATAACTTACGGTAAATGGCCCGCCTGGCTGACCGCCCAACGACCCCCG
CCCATTGACGTCAATAGTAACGCCAATAGGGACTTTCCATTGACGTCAATGGGTGGAGTATTTACGGTAA
ACTGCCCACTTGGCAGTACATCAAGTGTATCATATGCCAAGTACGCCCCCTATTGACGTCAATGACGGTA
AATGGCCCGCCTGGCATTGTGCCCAGTACATGACCTTATGGGACTTTCCTACTTGGCAGTACATCTACGT
ATTAGTCATCGCTATTACCATGGTCGAGGTGAGCCCCACGTTCTGCTTCACTCTCCCCATCTCCCCCCCC
TCCCCACCCCCAATTTTGTATTTATTTATTTTTTAATTATTTTGTGCAGCGATGGGGGCGGGGGGGGGGG
GGGGGCGCGCGCCRGGSGGGGSGGGGSGGGGSGRGGGGSGGGGSGGGGSGRGGSGGRGAGGKGCGGCGGC
AGCCAATCAGAGCGGCGCGCTCCGAAAGTTTCCTTTTATGGCGAGGCGGCGGCGGCGGCGGCCCTATAAA
AAGCGAAGCGCGCGGCGGGCGGGAGTCGCTGCGACGCTGCCTTCGCCCCGTGCCCCGCTCCGCCGCCGCC
TCGCGCCGCCCGCCCCGGCTCTGACTGACCGCGTTACTCCCACAGGTGAGCGGGCGGGACGGCCCTTCTC
CTCCGGGCTGTAATTAGCTGAGCAAGAGGTAAGGGTTTAAGGGATGGTTGGTTGGTGGGGTATTAATGTT
TAATTACCTGTTTTACAGGCCTGAAATCACTTGGTTTTAGGTTGGAGCGCTTCGACTAGGGATAACAGGG
TAATTGTTTGAATGAGGCTTCAGTACTTTACAGAATCGTTGCCTGCACATCTTGGAAACACTTGCTGGGA
TTACTTCGACTTCTTAACCCAACAGAAGGCTCGAGAAGGTATATTGCTGTTGACAGGATCCACATTAACA
ACTTTAAGTCCAGCAATTTGAGTTAAGGGTGTTGCTCTCAATGATTTCACTAATGGTTCAATTTTTAATT
TCTTTTCTTCTGGTTCAAAATTCAAGTTTCAAGTGAAAGTGTAATATGCACCCATTTCTTTCAATAAATC
TTCTAAATAGTCCACTAATGTTTTATTTTGTTTTTTACAAAATCAAGCAGCCTCTGCTATCAATATAGAA
CCTTGTATTCCATCTTTATCTCTAGCTGAGTCATCAATTACATATCCATAACTTTCTTCATAAGCAAAAA
CAAAATTTAATCCGTTATCTTCTTCTTTAGCAATTTCTCTACCCATTCATTTCAATCCAGTTAAAGTTTT
TACAATCTTAACTCCATATTTTTCCTGAGCGATTCTATCACCCAAATCACTTGTTACAAAACTTGAATAT
AGAGCCGGATTTTTTGGAATGCTATTTAAGCGTTTTAGATTTGATAATTTTCAATCAATTAAAATTGGTC
CTGTTTGATTTCCATCTAATCTTACAAAATGACCATCATGTTTTATTGCCATTCCAAATCTGTCAGCATC
TGGGTCATTCATAATAATAATATCTGCATCATGTTTAATACCATATTCAAGCGGTATTTTTCATGCAGGA
TCAAATTCTGGATTTGGATTTACAACATTTTTCAATGTTTCATCTTCAAATGCACGATCTTCACCCTCAA
TAACGTTATATCCTGATTCACGTAATCTTTTTGGGGTAAATTTAGTTCCTGTTCCATTAACTGCGCTAAA
AATAGGGCCCTGCCTCGGACTTCAAGGGGCTAGAATTCGAGCAATTATCTTGTTTACTAAAACTGAATAC
CTTGCTATCTCTTTGATACATTTTTACAAAGCTGAATTAAAATGGTATAAATTAAATCACTTTTTTCAAT
TCTACCGGGTAGGGGAGGCGCTTTTCCCAAGGCAGTCTGGAGCATGCGCTTTAGCAGCCCCGCTGGGCAC
TTGGCGCTACACAAGTGGCCTCTGGCCTCGCACACATTCCACATCCACCGGTAGGCGCCAACCGGCTCCG
TTCTTTGGTGGCCCCTTCGCGCCACCTTCTACTCCTCCCCTAGTCAGGAAGTTCCCCCCCGCCCCGCAGC
TCGCGTCGTGCAGGACGTGACAAATGGAAGTAGCACGTCTCACTAGTCTCGTGCAGATGGACAGCACCGC
TGAGCAATGGAAGCGGGTAGGCCTTTGGGGCAGCGGCCAATAGCAGCTTTGCTCCTTCGCTTTCTGGGCT
CAGAGGCTGGGAAGGGGTGGGTCCGGGGGCGGGCTCAGGGGCGGGCTCAGGGGCGGGGCGGGCGCCCGAA
GGTCCTCCGGAGGCCCGGCATTCTGCACGCTTCAAAAGCGCACGTCTGCCGCGCTGTTCTCCTCTTCCTC
ATCTCCGGGCCTTTCGACCTTTAATTAACCACCATGGTGAGCAAGGGCGAAGAGAATAACATGGCAATCA
TCAAGGAGTTCATGCGCTTCAAGGTTCGCATGGAGGGCTCCGTGAACGGCCACGAGTTCGAGATCGAGGG
CGAGGGCGAGGGCCGCCCCTACGAGGGCTTTCAGACCGCTAAGCTGAAGGTGACCAAGGGTGGCCCCCTG
CCCTTCGCCTGGGACATCCTGTCCCCTCAGTTCACCTACGGCTCCAAGGCATACGTGAAGCACCCCGCCG
ACATCCCCGACTACTTCAAGCTGTCCTTCCCCGAGGGCTTCAAGTGGGAGCGCGTGATGAACTTCGAGGA
CGGCGGCGTGGTGACCGTGACCCAGGACTCGTCCCTGCAAGACGGCGAGTTCATCTACAAGGTGAAGCTG
CGCGGCACCAACTTCCCCTCCGACGGCCCCGTAATGCAGAAAAAGACTATGGGCTGGGAGGCATCCTCCG
AGCGGATGTACCCCGAGGACGGCGCCCTGAAGGGCGAGATCAAGATGAGGCTGAAGCTGAAGGACGGCGG
CCACTACACCTCCGAGGTCAAGACCACCTACAAGGCCAAGAAGCCCGTGCAACTGCCCGGCGCCTACATC
GTCGGCATCAAGTTGGACATCACCTCCCACAACGAGGACTACACCATCGTGGAACAGTACGAACGCGCCG
AGGGCCGCCACTCCACCGGCGGCATGGACGAGCTATACAAGTAGGTTTAAACATCAACCTCTGGATTACA
AAATTTGTGAAAGATTGACTGGTATTCTTAACTATGTTGCTCCTTTTACGCTATGTGGATACGCTGCTTT
AATGCCTTTGTATCATGCTATTGCTTCCCGTATGGCTTTCATTTTCTCCTCCTTGTATAAATCCTGGTTG
CTGTCTCTTTATGAGGAGTTGTGGCCCGTTGTCAGGCAACGTGGCGTGGTGTGCACTGTGTTTGCTGACG
CAACCCCCACTGGTTGGGGCATTGCCACCACCTGTCAGCTCCTTTCCGGGACTTTCGCTTTCCCCCTCCC
TATTGCCACGGCGGAACTCATCGCCGCCTGCCTTGCCCGCTGCTGGACAGGGGCTCGGCTGTTGGGCACT
GACAATTCCGTGGTGTTGTCGGGGAAGCTGACGTCCTTTCCATGGCTGCTCGCCTGTGTTGCCACCTGGA
TTCTGCGCGGGACGTCCTTCTGCTACGTCCCTTCGGCCCTCAATCCAGCGGACCTTCCTTCCCGCGGCCT
GCTGCCGGCTCTGCGGCCTCTTCCGCGTCTTCGCCTTCGCCCTCAGACGAGTCGGATCTCCCTTTGGGCC
GCCTCCCCGCCTGGCCTGCAGGGGTACCTTTAAGACCAATGACTTACAAGGCAGCTGTAGATCTTAGCCA
CTTTTTAAAAGAAAAGAGGGGACTGGAAGGGCTAATTCACTCCCAACGAAGACAAGATATCCTTGATCTG
TGGATCTACCACACACAAGGCTACTTCCCTGATTAGCAGAACTACACACCAGGGCCAGGGGTCAGATATC
CACTGACCTTTGGATGGTGCTACAAGCTAGTACCAGTTGAGCCAGATAAGGTAGAAGAGGCCAATAAAGG
AGAGAACACCAGCTTGTTACACCCTGTGAGCCTGCATGGGATGGATGACCCGGAGAGAGAAGTGTTAGAG
TGGAGGTTTGACAGCCGCCTAGCATTTCATCACGTGGCCCGAGAGCTGCATCCGGAGTACTTCAAGAACT
GCTGATATCGAGCTTGCTACAAGGGACTTTCCGCTGGGGACTTTCCAGGGAGGCGTGGCCTGGGCGGGAC
TGGGGAGTGGCGAGCCCTCAGATCCTGCATATAAGCAGCTGCTTTTTGCCTGTACTGGGTCTCTCTGGTT
AGACCAGATCTGAGCCTGGGAGCTCTCTGGCTAACTAGGGAACCCACTGCTTAAGCCTCAATAAAGCTTG
CCTTGAGTGCTTCAAGTAGTGTGTGCCCGTCTGTTGTGTGACTCTGGTAACTAGAGATCCCTCAGACCCT
TTTAGTCAGTGTGGAAAATCTCTAGCAGTAGTAGTTCATGTCATCTTATTATTCAGTATTTATAACTTGC
AAAGAAATGAATATCAGAGAGTGAGAGGCCTTGACATTGCTAGCGTTTTACCGTCGACCTCTAGCTAGAG
CTTGGCGTAATCATGGTCATAGCTGTTTCCTGTGTGAAATTGTTATCCGCTCACAATTCCACACAACATA
CGAGCCGGAAGCATAAAGTGTAAAGCCTGGGGTGCCTAATGAGTGAGCTAACTCACATTAATTGCGTTGC
GCTCACTGCCCGCTTTCCAGTCGGGAAACCTGTCGTGCCAGCTGCATTAATGAATCGGCCAACGCGCGGG
GAGAGGCGGTTTGCGTATTGGGCGCTCTTCCGCTTCCTCGCTCACTGACTCGCTGCGCTCGGTCGTTCGG
CTGCGGCGAGCGGTATCAGCTCACTCAAAGGCGGTAATACGGTTATCCACAGAATCAGGGGATAACGCAG
GAAAGAACATGTGAGCAAAAGGCCAGCAAAAGGCCAGGAACCGTAAAAAGGCCGCGTTGCTGGCGTTTTT
CCATAGGCTCCGCCCCCCTGACGAGCATCACAAAAATCGACGCTCAAGTCAGAGGTGGCGAAACCCGACA
GGACTATAAAGATACCAGGCGTTTCCCCCTGGAAGCTCCCTCGTGCGCTCTCCTGTTCCGACCCTGCCGC
TTACCGGATACCTGTCCGCCTTTCTCCCTTCGGGAAGCGTGGCGCTTTCTCATAGCTCACGCTGTAGGTA
TCTCAGTTCGGTGTAGGTCGTTCGCTCCAAGCTGGGCTGTGTGCACGAACCCCCCGTTCAGCCCGACCGC
TGCGCCTTATCCGGTAACTATCGTCTTGAGTCCAACCCGGTAAGACACGACTTATCGCCACTGGCAGCAG
CCACTGGTAACAGGATTAGCAGAGCGAGGTATGTAGGCGGTGCTACAGAGTTCTTGAAGTGGTGGCCTAA
CTACGGCTACACTAGAAGAACAGTATTTGGTATCTGCGCTCTGCTGAAGCCAGTTACCTTCGGAAAAAGA
GTTGGTAGCTCTTGATCCGGCAAACAAACCACCGCTGGTAGCGGTGGTTTTTTTGTTTGCAAGCAGCAGA
TTACGCGCAGAAAAAAAGGATCTCAAGAAGATCCTTTGATCTTTTCTACGGGGTCTGACGCTCAGTGGAA
CGAAAACTCACGTTAAGGGATTTTGGTCATGAGATTATCAAAAAGGATCTTCACCTAGATCCTTTTAAAT
TAAAAATGAAGTTTTAAATCAATCTAAAGTATATATGAGTAAACTTGGTCTGACAGTTACCAATGCTTAA
TCAGTGAGGCACCTATCTCAGCGATCTGTCTATTTCGTTCATCCATAGTTGCCTGACTCCCCGTCGTGTA
GATAACTACGATACGGGAGGGCTTACCATCTGGCCCCAGTGCTGCAATGATACCGCGAGACCCACGCTCA
CCGGCTCCAGATTTATCAGCAATAAACCAGCCAGCCGGAAGGGCCGAGCGCAGAAGTGGTCCTGCAACTT
TATCCGCCTCCATCCAGTCTATTAATTGTTGCCGGGAAGCTAGAGTAAGTAGTTCGCCAGTTAATAGTTT
GCGCAACGTTGTTGCCATTGCTACAGGCATCGTGGTGTCACGCTCGTCGTTTGGTATGGCTTCATTCAGC
TCCGGTTCCCAACGATCAAGGCGAGTTACATGATCCCCCATGTTGTGCAAAAAAGCGGTTAGCTCCTTCG
GTCCTCCGATCGTTGTCAGAAGTAAGTTGGCCGCAGTGTTATCACTCATGGTTATGGCAGCACTGCATAA
TTCTCTTACTGTCATGCCATCCGTAAGATGCTTTTCTGTGACTGGTGAGTACTCAACCAAGTCATTCTGA
GAATAGTGTATGCGGCGACCGAGTTGCTCTTGCCCGGCGTCAATACGGGATAATACCGCGCCACATAGCA
GAACTTTAAAAGTGCTCATCATTGGAAAACGTTCTTCGGGGCGAAAACTCTCAAGGATCTTACCGCTGTT
GAGATCCAGTTCGATGTAACCCACTCGTGCACCCAACTGATCTTCAGCATCTTTTACTTTCACCAGCGTT
TCTGGGTGAGCAAAAACAGGAAGGCAAAATGCCGCAAAAAAGGGAATAAGGGCGACACGGAAATGTTGAA
TACTCATACTCTTCCTTTTTCAATATTATTGAAGCATTTATCAGGGTTATTGTCTCATGAGCGGATACAT
ATTTGAATGTATTTAGAAAAATAAACAAATAGGGGTTCCGCGCACATTTCCCCGAAAAGTGCCACCTGAC
GTCGACGGATCGGGAGATCAACTTGTTTATTGCAGCTTATAATGGTTACAAATAAAGCAATAGCATCACA
AATTTCACAAATAAAGCATTTTTTTCACTGCATTCTAGTTGTGGTTTGTCCAAACTCATCAATGTATCTT
ATCATGTCTGGATCAACTGGATAACTCAAGCTAACCAAAATCATCCCAAACTTCCCACCCCATACCCTAT
TACCACTGCCAATTACCTGTGGTTTCATTTACTCTAAACCTGTGATTCCTCTGAATTATTTTCATTTTAA
AGAAATTGTATTTGTTAAATATGTACTACAAACTTAGTAGTT
Features (pLannotate 1.2.2; 24 found; start..end, strand, type, name):
    376..633     +  LTR            5' LTR (truncated): truncated 5' long terminal repeat (LTR) from HIV-1
    680..805     +  misc_feature   HIV-1 Ψ: packaging signal of human immunodeficiency virus type 1
    789..1127    +  CDS            HIV-1 gag (fragment): gag protein from human immunodeficiency virus 1; gag
   1302..1535    +  misc_feature   RRE: The Rev response element (RRE) of HIV-1 allows for Rev-dependent mRNA export from the nucleus to the cytoplasm.
   1912..2012    +  CDS            Rev (fragment): human immunodeficiency virus 1 (HIV-1) Rev protein; rev; enhances nuclear export of unspliced and incompletely spliced viral mRNAs
   2027..2142    +  misc_feature   cPPT/CTS: central polypurine tract and central termination sequence of HIV-1 (lacking the first T)
   2187..2472    +  enhancer       CMV enhancer: human cytomegalovirus immediate early enhancer; contains an 18-bp deletion relative to the standard CMV enhancer
   2474..2751    +  promoter       chicken β-actin promoter: No description available
   2752..2950    +  intron         hybrid intron (fragment): hybrid between chicken β-actin (CBA) and minute virus of mice (MMV) introns (Gray et al., 2011)
   3930..4053    +  ncRNA          3' miR-30a: sequence downstream of the 71-nt precursor of the human miR-30a microRNA (Zeng et al., 2002) miRNA
   4067..4566    +  promoter       PGK promoter: mouse phosphoglycerate kinase 1 promoter
   4584..5291    +  CDS            mOrange: mOrange is a basic (constitutively fluorescent) orange fluorescent protein published in 2004, derived from Discosoma sp.. It has high acid sensitivity.
   5303..5890    +  misc_feature   WPRE: woodchuck hepatitis virus posttranscriptional regulatory element
   5904..6302    +  CDS            nef (fragment): NEF_HV1BR - Experimental evidence at protein level: Swiss-Prot protein existence level 1. Extracellular Nef protein targets CD4(+) T-lymphocytes for apoptosis by interacting with CXCR4 surface receptors (PubMed:14990729). From Human immunodeficiency virus type 1 group M subtype B (isolate BRU/LAI) (HIV-1).
   6350..6607    +  LTR            5' LTR (truncated): truncated 5' long terminal repeat (LTR) from HIV-1
   6760..6776    -  protein_bind   lac operator: The lac repressor binds to the lac operator to inhibit transcription in E. coli. This inhibition can be relieved by adding lactose or isopropyl-β-D-thiogalactopyranoside (IPTG). lac repressor encoded by lacI
   6784..6814    -  promoter       lac promoter: promoter for the E. coli lac operon
   6829..6850    -  protein_bind   CAP binding site: CAP binding activates transcription in the presence of cAMP. E. coli catabolite activator protein
   6863..6955    -  CDS            lacI (fragment): lac repressor; lacI; The lac repressor binds to the lac operator to inhibit transcription in E. coli. This inhibition can be relieved by adding lactose or isopropyl-β-D-thiogalactopyranoside (IPTG).
   7138..7726    -  rep_origin     ori: high-copy-number ColE1/pMB1/pBR322/pUC origin of replication
   7897..8757    -  CDS            AmpR: β-lactamase; bla; confers resistance to ampicillin, carbenicillin, and related antibiotics
   8758..8862    -  promoter       AmpR promoter: bla
   8910..9044    +  polyA_signal   SV40 poly(A) signal: SV40 polyadenylation signal
   9211..328     +  CDS            nef (fragment) (across the origin): NEF_HV1BR - Experimental evidence at protein level: Swiss-Prot protein existence level 1. Extracellular Nef protein targets CD4(+) T-lymphocytes for apoptosis by interacting with CXCR4 surface receptors (PubMed:14990729). From Human immunodeficiency virus type 1 group M subtype B (isolate BRU/LAI) (HIV-1).
