[The description below was written by a language model from this plasmid's Addgene catalogue record and pLannotate feature annotations shown in this document.]
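Description:
LBAPOW is an HIV-1-based lentiviral transfer plasmid built on the pLVX-Puro backbone. It serves as an empty shRNAmir backbone for RNA interference and belongs to the miR-AB toolkit, which was designed for multicolor-barcoded, multiplexed knockdown at the single-cell level. In bacteria it replicates from a high-copy ColE1/pUC-type origin and is selected with ampicillin through the β-lactamase gene. The viral portion is bounded by two LTR elements, both annotated as truncated 5' LTRs with adjacent nef-derived sequence. It also contains the Ψ packaging signal with a gag fragment, the Rev response element for Rev-dependent nuclear export of the genomic RNA, and the cPPT/CTS element that aids nuclear import of the provirus. A WPRE sits upstream of the 3' LTR to improve transcript stability and expression.

The payload consists of two tandem expression units. The first is driven by the CBH promoter, annotated here as its components: a CMV enhancer, the chicken β-actin promoter and a hybrid CBA/MVM intron. This Pol II promoter drives the synthetic miR-AB cassette, a microRNA-based scaffold. The annotation identifies only the 3' miR-30a flanking sequence, and roughly a kilobase between the intron and that flank is unannotated, so the exact contents of the scaffold and cloning region are not stated in the record. Downstream, a mouse PGK promoter independently expresses mOrange, which marks transduced cells and acts as the colour code for this member of the toolkit. No puromycin resistance gene is annotated despite the parental backbone name, so identification of transduced cells appears to rely on fluorescence. Typical use is to insert a target-specific shRNAmir and package the construct into lentivirus, then follow knockdown in orange-labelled cells, potentially alongside other colour variants.
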