Addgene plasmid #205663: LBAPOW
Purpose: shRNAmir backbone for RNA interference, with mOrange reporter
Depositing lab: Dapeng Wang. Depositing organization: Shandong Medical and Pharmaceutical University. Publication: miR-AB, a miRNA-based shRNA viral toolkit for multicolor-barcoded multiplex RNAi at a single-cell level. Wang D, Xiu J, Zhao J, Luo J. EMBO Rep. 2022 Apr 5;23(4):e53691. doi: 10.15252/embr.202153691. Epub 2022 Feb 24. PubMed 35201651.
Backbone
  Vector backbone: pLVX-Puro
  Backbone manufacturer: Clontech
  Vector type: Lentiviral
Growth in bacteria
  Bacterial resistance: Ampicillin, 100 μg/mL
  Growth temperature: 37°C
  Growth strain: NEB Stable
  Copy number: High Copy
Gene/Insert
  Gene/Insert name: miR-AB
  Species: Synthetic
  Promoter: CBH
  Cloning method: Restriction Enzyme; 5′ cloning site BamHI (unknown if destroyed); 3′ cloning site ApaI (unknown if destroyed)
  Sequencing primers: 3′ PGK Reverse: GCCAGAGGCCACTTGTGTAG
Terms and licenses: Academic/Nonprofit Terms; Industry Terms: Not Available to Industry
How to cite: LBAPOW was a gift from Dapeng Wang (Addgene plasmid # 205663 ; http://n2t.net/addgene:205663 ; RRID:Addgene_205663)
